Addgene plasmid #138094: pYPQ131-STU-As
Purpose: (Empty Backbone) Golden Gate entry vector for 1st crRNA cloning with AsCas12a crRNA scaffold flanked by HH and HDV ribozymes
Depositing lab: Yiping Qi. Depositing organization: University of Maryland, College Park. Publication: Expanding the scope of plant genome engineering with Cas12a orthologs and highly multiplexable editing systems. Zhang Y, Ren Q, Tang X, Liu S, Malzahn AA, Zhou J, Wang J, Yin D, Pan C, Yuan M, Huang L, Yang H, Zhao Y, Fang Q, Zheng X, Tian L, Cheng Y, Le Y, McCoy B, Franklin L, Selengut JD, Mount SM, Que Q, Zhang Y, Qi Y. Nat Commun. 2021 Mar 29;12(1):1944. doi: 10.1038/s41467-021-22330-w. PubMed 33782402.
Backbone
  Vector backbone: pYPQ131A
  Vector type: Plant Expression, CRISPR
Growth in bacteria
  Bacterial resistance: Tetracycline, 10 μg/mL
  Growth temperature: 37°C
  Growth strain: DH5alpha
  Copy number: High Copy
Gene/Insert
  Cloning method: Restriction Enzyme
Terms and licenses: Academic/Nonprofit Terms; Industry Terms: Not Available to Industry
How to cite: pYPQ131-STU-As was a gift from Yiping Qi (Addgene plasmid # 138094 ; http://n2t.net/addgene:138094 ; RRID:Addgene_138094)
