[The description below was written by a language model from this plasmid's Addgene catalogue record and pLannotate feature annotations shown in this document.]
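Description:
pYPQ131-STU-As is a small (about 3.2 kb) empty Golden Gate entry vector built on the pYPQ131A backbone and catalogued for plant expression and CRISPR work. It is intended to receive the first crRNA in a multiplexed array. It is propagated in E. coli as a high-copy plasmid from a ColE1/pUC-type origin. Selection is with tetracycline, conferred by a complete tetracycline efflux gene (TcR) under its native tet promoter. The automated annotation also picks up short fragments of lacI, KanR and an RSF origin, along with a T7 promoter and rrnB T1 and T2 terminators. The fragments are backbone remnants rather than functional units, and tetracycline is the only selection recorded.

The payload is a cloning cassette in which an AsCas12a crRNA scaffold is flanked by a hammerhead (HH) ribozyme and an HDV ribozyme. Once a user-supplied spacer is inserted and the unit is transcribed as part of a longer RNA, the two self-cleaving ribozymes cut at either end. This releases a crRNA with precisely defined termini, independent of the promoter used. The feature table detects only a partial hammerhead ribozyme match in this region. The crRNA scaffold, the HDV ribozyme and the Golden Gate cloning sites are not annotated, so their presence rests on the catalogue description. The record names no plant promoter for this cassette. As an entry module, it is evidently meant to be assembled with other crRNA position vectors into downstream expression constructs. The associated work concerns plant genome engineering with Cas12a orthologs and highly multiplexed editing systems.
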