Features (pLannotate 1.2.2; 11 found; start..end, strand, type, name):
      1..54      -  CDS            lacI (fragment): lac repressor; lacI; The lac repressor binds to the lac operator to inhibit transcription in E. coli. This inhibition can be relieved by adding lactose or isopropyl-β-D-thiogalactopyranoside (IPTG).
     56..180     -  rep_origin     RSF ori (fragment): Plasmids containing the RSF 1030 origin of replication can be propagated in E. coli cells that contain additional plasmids with compatible origins.
    196..224     +  promoter       tet promoter: E. coli promoter for tetracycline efflux protein gene
    272..1462    +  CDS            TcR: tetracycline efflux protein; tet; confers resistance to tetracycline
   1560..1634    +  CDS            KanR (fragment): aminoglycoside phosphotransferase; aphA-3; confers resistance to kanamycin
   1637..1655    -  promoter       T7 promoter: promoter for bacteriophage T7 RNA polymerase
   1771..1794    +  misc_RNA       sTRSV HHRz (fragment): hammerhead ribozyme from the tobacco ringspot virus satellite RNA (Khvorova et al., 2003)
   2029..2617    +  rep_origin     ori: high-copy-number ColE1/pMB1/pBR322/pUC origin of replication
   2800..2892    +  CDS            lacI (fragment): lac repressor; lacI; The lac repressor binds to the lac operator to inhibit transcription in E. coli. This inhibition can be relieved by adding lactose or isopropyl-β-D-thiogalactopyranoside (IPTG).
   2947..2974    -  terminator     rrnB T2 terminator: transcription terminator T2 from the E. coli rrnB gene
   3106..3149    +  terminator     rrnB T1 terminator: Escherichia coli rrnB; transcription terminator T1 from the E. coli rrnB gene
>Addgene plasmid #138094 | pYPQ131-STU-As | addgene full sequence | sequence record 271926 | Addgene NGS Result
CTGCATTAATGAATCGGCCAACGCGCGGGGAGAGGCGGTTTGCGTATTGGGCGCTCTTCCGCTTCCTCGC
TCACTGACTCGCTGCGCTCGGTCGTTCGGCTGCGGCGAGCGGTATCAGCTCACTCAAAGGCGGTAATACG
GTTATCCACAGAATCAGGGGATAACGCAGGAAAGAACATGAATTAATTCTCATGTTTGACAGCTTATCAT
CGATTAGCTTTAATGCGGTAGTTTATCACAGTTAAATTGCTAACGCAGTCAGGCACCGTGTATGAAATCT
AACAATGCGCTCATCGTCATCCTCGGCACCGTCACCCTGGATGCTGTAGGCATAGGCTTGGTTATGCCGG
TACTGCCGGGCCTCTTGCGGGATATCGTCCATTCCGACAGCATCGCCAGTCACTATGGCGTGCTGCTAGC
GCTATATGCGTTGATGCAATTTCTATGCGCACCCGTTCTCGGAGCACTGTCCGACCGCTTTGGCCGCCGC
CCAGTCCTGCTCGCTTCGCTACTTGGAGCCACTATCGACTACGCGATCATGGCGACCACACCCGTCCTGT
GGATTCTCTACGCCGGACGCATCGTGGCCGGCATCACCGGCGCCACAGGTGCGGTTGCTGGCGCCTATAT
CGCCGACATCACCGATGGGGAAGATCGGGCTCGCCACTTCGGGCTCATGAGCGCTTGTTTCGGCGTGGGT
ATGGTGGCAGGCCCCGTGGCCGGGGGACTGTTGGGCGCCATCTCCTTACATGCACCATTCCTTGCGGCGG
CGGTGCTCAACGGCCTCAACCTACTACTGGGCTGCTTCCTAATGCAGGAGTCGCATAAGGGAGAGCGCCG
ACCCATGCCCTTGAGAGCCTTCAACCCAGTCAGCTCCTTCCGGTGGGCGCGGGGCATGACTATCGTCGCC
GCACTTATGACTGTCTTCTTTATCATGCAACTCGTAGGACAGGTGCCGGCAGCGCTCTGGGTCATTTTCG
GCGAGGACCGCTTTCGCTGGAGCGCGACGATGATCGGCCTGTCGCTTGCGGTATTCGGAATCTTGCACGC
CCTCGCTCAAGCCTTCGTCACTGGTCCCGCCACCAAACGTTTCGGCGAGAAGCAGGCCATTATCGCCGGC
ATGGCGGCCGACGCGCTGGGCTACGTCTTGCTGGCGTTCGCGACGCGAGGCTGGATGGCCTTCCCCATTA
TGATTCTTCTCGCTTCCGGCGGCATCGGGATGCCCGCGTTGCAGGCCATGCTGTCCAGGCAGGTAGATGA
CGACCATCAGGGACAGCTTCAAGGATCGCTCGCGGCTCTTACCAGCCTAACTTCGATCATTGGACCGCTG
ATCGTCACGGCGATTTATGCCGCCTCGGCGAGCACATGGAACGGGTTGGCATGGATTGTAGGCGCCGCCC
TATACCTTGTCTGCCTCCCCGCGTTGCGTCGCGGTGCATGGAGCCGGGCCACCTCGACCTGAATGGAAGC
CGGCGGCACCTCGCTAACGGATTCACCACTCCAAGAATTGGAGCCAATCAATTCTTGCGGAGAACTGTGA
ATGCGCAAACCAACCCTTGATCGGGGAAGAACAGTATGTCGAGCTATTTTTTGACTTACTGGGGATCAAG
CCTGATTGGGAGAAAATAAAATATCCCCTATAGTGAGTCGTATTACATGGTCATAGCTGTTTCCTGGCAG
CTCTGGCCCGTGTCTCAAAATCTCTGATGTTACATTGCACAAGATAAAAATATATCATCATGCCTCCTCT
AGAGGTCTCGCTATAAATTACTGATGAGTCCGTGAGGACGAAACGAGTAAGCTCGTCTAATTTCTACTCT
TGTAGATGAGACGGAGCTCAGTCTGACCGCGGCGTCTCTGGCCGGCATGGTCCCAGCCTCCTCGCTGGCG
CCGGCTGGGCAACATGCTTCGGCATGGCGAATGGGACCATGGGAGACCCTCGAGCCACCCATGACCAAAA
TCCCTTAACGTGAGTTACGCGTCGTTCCACTGAGCGTCAGACCCCGTAGAAAAGATCAAAGGATCTTCTT
GAGATCCTTTTTTTCTGCGCGTAATCTGCTGCTTGCAAACAAAAAAACCACCGCTACCAGCGGTGGTTTG
TTTGCCGGATCAAGAGCTACCAACTCTTTTTCCGAAGGTAACTGGCTTCAGCAGAGCGCAGATACCAAAT
ACTGTTCTTCTAGTGTAGCCGTAGTTAGGCCACCACTTCAAGAACTCTGTAGCACCGCCTACATACCTCG
CTCTGCTAATCCTGTTACCAGTGGCTGCTGCCAGTGGCGATAAGTCGTGTCTTACCGGGTTGGACTCAAG
ACGATAGTTACCGGATAAGGCGCAGCGGTCGGGCTGAACGGGGGGTTCGTGCACACAGCCCAGCTTGGAG
CGAACGACCTACACCGAACTGAGATACCTACAGCGTGAGCTATGAGAAAGCGCCACGCTTCCCGAAGGGA
GAAAGGCGGACAGGTATCCGGTAAGCGGCAGGGTCGGAACAGGAGAGCGCACGAGGGAGCTTCCAGGGGG
AAACGCCTGGTATCTTTATAGTCCTGTCGGGTTTCGCCACCTCTGACTTGAGCGTCGATTTTTGTGATGC
TCGTCAGGGGGGCGGAGCCTATGGAAAAACGCCAGCAACGCGGCCTTTTTACGGTTCCTGGCCTTTTGCT
GGCCTTTTGCTCACATGTTCTTTCCTGCGTTATCCCCTGATTCTGTGGATAACCGTATTACCGCCTTTGA
GTGAGCTGATACCGCTCGCCGCAGCCGAACGACCGAGCGCAGCGAGTCAGTGAGCGAGGAAGCGGAAGAG
CGCCCAATACGCAAACCGCCTCTCCCCGCGCGTTGGCCGATTCATTAATGCAGCTGGCACGACAGGTTTC
CCGACTGGAAAGCGGGCAGTGAGCGCAACGCAATTAATACGCGTACCGCTAGCCAGGAAGAGTTTGTAGA
AACGCAAAAAGGCCATCCGTCAGGATGGCCTTCTGCTTAGTTTGATGCCTGGCAGTTTATGGCGGGCGTC
CTGCCCGCCACCCTCCGGGCCGTTGCTTCACAACGTTCAAATCCGCTCCCGGCGGATTTGTCCTACTCAG
GAGAGCGTTCACCGACAAACAACAGATAAAACGAAAGGCCCAGTCTTCCGACTGAGCCTTTCGTTTTATT
TGATGCCTGGCAGTTCCCTACTCTCGCGTT
